Addgene plasmid #58142: tdTomato-VE-Cadherin-N-10
Purpose: Localization: Tight Junctions, Excitation: 554, Emission: 581
Depositing lab: Michael Davidson. Depositing organization: Florida State University, Tallahassee.
Backbone
  Vector backbone: tdTomato-N1
  Backbone size w/o insert (bp): 4750
  Vector type: Mammalian Expression
  Selectable markers: Neomycin (select with G418)
Growth in bacteria
  Bacterial resistance: Kanamycin, 50 μg/mL
  Growth temperature: 37°C
  Growth strain: DH5alpha
  Copy number: High Copy
Gene/Insert
  Gene/Insert name: VE-Cadherin (alt name: X79981.1)
  Species: H. sapiens (human)
  Mutation: I503T in VE-Cadherin
  Entrez Gene: CDH5 (a.k.a. 7B4, CD144)
  Promoter: CMV
  Tag / fusion protein: tdTomato (C terminal on backbone)
  Cloning method: Unknown
  Sequencing primers: 5′ CMV-F; 3′ SV40pA-R
Terms and licenses: Academic/Nonprofit Terms; Industry Terms: Not Available to Industry
Depositor comments: . Excitation = 554; Emission = 581
How to cite: tdTomato-VE-Cadherin-N-10 was a gift from Michael Davidson (Addgene plasmid # 58142 ; http://n2t.net/addgene:58142 ; RRID:Addgene_58142)
