[The description below was written by a language model from this plasmid's Addgene catalogue record.]
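Description:
tdTomato-VE-Cadherin-N-10 is a mammalian expression plasmid built on the tdTomato-N1 backbone (about 4.75 kb without the insert), an N1-style fusion vector in which a gene of interest is placed upstream of the fluorescent protein coding sequence. It is maintained in E. coli as a high-copy plasmid under kanamycin selection. The recorded neomycin marker allows G418 selection of transfected mammalian cells, so stable lines can be derived as well as transient transfectants. No feature table accompanies the record, so the origin of replication, the polyadenylation signal and other backbone elements are not itemised. The SV40 polyA reverse sequencing primer does suggest an SV40 polyadenylation signal downstream of the fusion.

The payload is human VE-cadherin (CDH5, also called CD144 or 7B4), the endothelial classical cadherin, expressed from the CMV promoter for strong constitutive transcription in mammalian cells. tdTomato is fused to the C terminus of the cadherin, which places the tag on the cytoplasmic tail and leaves the N-terminal signal sequence and extracellular domain unobstructed. The "10" in the name probably refers to the length of the linker between the two proteins, but the record does not confirm this. The insert carries an I503T substitution relative to the reference sequence, and its functional significance is not stated.

The construct serves as a live-cell localization marker for endothelial cell–cell contacts. The record lists the target as tight junctions, although VE-cadherin is generally considered an adherens junction component. tdTomato is a bright tandem-dimer orange-red fluorescent protein, with a recorded excitation maximum of 554 nm and emission maximum of 581 nm.
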