>Addgene plasmid #58142 | tdTomato-VE-Cadherin-N-10 | depositor partial sequence | sequence record 89276 | insert sequence
GACCGTCAGATCCGCTAGCCGCCACCATGCAGAGGCTCATGATGCTCCTCGCCACATCGGGCGCCTGCCT
GGGCCTGCTGGCAGTGGCAGCAGTGGCAGCAGCAGGTGCTAACCCTGCCCAACGGGACACCCACAGCCTG
CTGCCCACCCACCGGCGCCAAAAGAGAGATTGGATTTGGAACCAGATGCACATTGATGAAGAGAAAAACA
CCTCACTTCCCCATCATGTAGGCAAGATCAAGTCAAGCGTGAGTCGCAAGAATGCCAAGTACCTGCTCAA
AGGAGAATATGTGGGCAAGGTCTTCCGGGTCGATGCAGAGACAGGAGACGTGTTCGCCATTGAGAGGCTG
GACCGGGAGAATATCTCAGAGTACCACCTCACTGCTGTCATTGTGGACAAGGACACTGGTGAAAACCTGG
AGACTCCTTCCAGCTTCACCATCAAAGTTCATGACGTGAACGACAACTGGCCTGTGTTCACGCATCGGTT
GTTCAATGCGTCCGTGCCTGAGTCGTCGGCTGTGGGGACCTCAGTCATCTCTGTGACAGCAGTGGATGCA
GACGACCCCACTGTGGGAGACCACGCCTCTGTCATGTACCAAATCCTGAAGGGGAAAGAGTATTTTGCCA
TCGATAATTCTGGACGTATTATCACAATAACGAAAAGCTTGGACCGAGAGAAGCAGGCCAGGTATGAGAT
CGTGGTGGAAGCGCGAGATGCCCAGGGCCTCCGGGGGGACTCGGGCACGGCCACCGTGCTGGTCACTCTG
CAAGACATCAATGACAACTTCCCCTTCTTCACCCAGACCAAGTACACATTTGTCGTGCCTGAAGACACCC
GTGTGGGCACCTCTGTGGGCTCTCTGTTTGTTGAGGACCCAGATGAGCCCCAGAACCGGATGACCAAGTA
CAGCATCTTGCGGGGCGACTACCAGGACGCTTTCACCATTGAGACAAACCCCGCCCACAACGAGGGCATC
ATCAAGCCCATGAAGCCTCTGGATTATGAATACATCCAGCAATACAGCTTCATCGTCGAGGCCACAGACC
CCACCATCGACCTCCGATACATGAGCCCTCCCGCGGGAAACAGAGCCCAGGTCATTATCAACATCACAGA
TGTGGACGAGCCCCCCATTTTCCAGCAGCCTTTCTACCACTTCCAGCTGAAGGAAAACCAGAAGAAGCCT
CTGATTGGCACAGTGCTGGCCATGGACCCTGATGCGGCTAGGCATAGCATTGGATACTCCATCCGCAGGA
CCAGTGACAAGGGCCAGTTCTTCCGAGTCACAAAAAAGGGGGACATTTACAATGAGAAAGAACTGGACAG
AGAAGTCTACCCCTGGTATAACCTGACTGTGGAGGCCAAAGAACTGGATTCCACTGGAACCCCCACAGGA
AAAGAATCCATTGTGCAAGTCCACATTGAAGTTTTGGATGAGAATGACAATGCCCCGGAGTTTGCCAAGC
CCTACCAGCCCAAAGTGTGTGAGAACGCTGTCCATGGCCAGCTGGTCCTGCAGATCTCCGCAACAGACAA
GGACATAACACCACGAAACGTGAAGTTCAAATTCACTTTGAATACTGAGAACAACTTTACCCTCACGGAT
AATCACGATAACACGGCCAACATCACAGTCAAGTATGGGCAGTTTGACCGGGAGCATACCAAGGTCCACT
TCCTACCCGTGGTCATCTCAGACAATGGGATGCCAAGTCGCACGGGCACCAGCACGCTGACCGTGGCCGT
GTGCAAGTGCAACGAGCAGGGCGAGTTCACCTTCTGCGAGGATATGGCCGCCCAGGTGGGCGTGAGCATC
CAGGCAGTGGTAGCCATCTTACTCTGCATCCTCACCATCACAGTGATCACCCTGCTCATCTTCCTGCGGC
GGCGGCTCCGGAAGCAGGCCCGCGCGCACGGCAAGAGCGTGCCGGAGATCCACGAGCAGCTGGTCACCTA
CGACGAGGAGGGCGGCGGCGAGATGGACACCACCAGCTACGATGTGTCGGTGCTCAACTCGGTGCGCCGC
GGCGGGGCCAAGCCCCCGCGGCCCGCGCTGGACGCCCGGCCTTCCCTCTATGCGCAGGTGCAGAAGCCAC
CGAGGCACGCGCCTGGGGCACACGGAGGGCCCGGGGAGATGGCAGCCATGATCGAGGTGAAGAAGGACGA
GGCGGACCACGACGGCGACGGCCCCCCCTACGACACGCTGCACATCTACGGCTACGAGGGCTCCGAGTCC
ATAGCCGAGTCCCTCAGCTCCCTGGGCACCGACTCATCCGACTCTGACGTGGATTACGACTTCCTTAACG
ACTGGGGACCCAGGTTTAAGATGCTGGCTGAGCTGTACGGCTCGGACCCCCGGGAGGAGCTGCTGTATTC
GGGAAGCACGGATCCACCGGTCGCCACCATGGTGAGCAAGGGCGAGGAGGTCATCAAAGAGTTCATGCGC
TTCAAGGTGCGCATGGAGGGCTCCATGAACGGCCACGAGTTCGAGATCGAGGGCGAGGGCGAGGGCCGCC
CCTACGAGGGCACCCAGACCGCCAAGCTGAAGGTGACCAAGGGCGGCCCCCTGCCCTTCGCCTGGGACAT
CCTGTCCCCCCAGTTCATGTACGGCTCCAAGGCGTACGTGAAGCACCCCGCCGACATCCCCGATTACAAG
AAGCTGTCCTTCCCCGAGGGCTTCAAGTGGGAGCGCGTGATGAACTTCGAGGACGGCGGTCTGGTGACCG
TGACCCAGGACTCCTCCCTGCAGGACGGCACGCTGATCTACAAGGTGAAGATGCGCGGCACCAACTTCCC
CCCCGACGGCCCCGTAATGCAGAAGAAGACCATGGGCTGGGAGGCCTCCACCGAGCGCCTGTACCCCCGC
GACGGCGTGCTGAAGGGCGAGATCCACCAGGCCCTGAAGCTGAAGGACGGCGGCCACTACCTGGTGGAGT
TCAAGACCATCTACATGGCCAAGAAGCCCGTGCAACTGCCCGGCTACTACTACGTGGACACCAAGCTGGA
CATCACCTCCCACAACGAGGACTACACCATCGTGGAACAGTACGAGCGCTCCGAGGGCCGCCACCACCTG
TTCCTGGGGCATGGCACCGGCAGCACCGGCAGCGGCAGCTCCGGCACCGCCTCCTCCGAGGACAACAACA
TGGCCGTCATCAAAGAGTTCATGCGCTTCAAGGTGCGCATGGAGGGCTCCATGAACGGCCACGAGTTCGA
GATCGAGGGCGAGGGCGAGGGCCGCCCCTACGAGGGCACCCAGACCGCCAAGCTGAAGGTGACCAAGGGC
GGCCCCCTGCCCTTCGCCTGGGACATCCTGTCCCCCCAGTTCATGTACGGCTCCAAGGCGTACGTGAAGC
ACCCCGCCGACATCCCCGATTACAAGAAGCTGTCCTTCCCCGAGGGCTTCAAGTGGGAGCGCGTGATGAA
CTTCGAGGACGGCGGTCTGGTGACCGTGACCCAGGACTCCTCCCTGCAGGACGGCACGCTGATCTACAAG
GTGAAGATGCGCGGCACCAACTTCCCCCCCGACGGCCCCGTAATGCAGAAGAAGACCATGGGCTGGGAGG
CCTCCACCGAGCGCCTGTACCCCCGCGACGGCGTGCTGAAGGGCGAGATCCACCAGGCCCTGAAGCTGAA
GGACGGCGGCCACTACCTGGTGGAGTTCAAGACCATCTACATGGCCAAGAAGCCCGTGCAACTGCCCGGC
TACTACTACGTGGACACCAAGCTGGACATCACCTCCCACAACGAGGACTACACCATCGTGGAACAGTACG
AGCGCTCCGAGGGCCGCCACCACCTGTTCCTGTACGGCATGGACGAGCTGTACAAGTAAGCGGCCGCGAC
TCTAGATCATAATCAGCCATACCACATT
