>Addgene plasmid #58142 | tdTomato-VE-Cadherin-N-10 | addgene partial sequence | sequence record 101528 | C-ter-GFP 5'-CTCCTCGCCCTTGCTCAC-3'
GCAGCTCCTCCCGGGGGTCCGAGCCGTACAGCTCAGCCAGCATCTTAAACCTGGGTCCCCAGTCGTTAAG
GAAGTCGTAATCCACGTCAGAGTCGGATGAGTCGGTGCCCAGGGAGCTGAGGGACTCGGCTATGGACTCG
GAGCCCTCGTAGCCGTAGATGTGCAGCGTGTCGTAGGGGGGGCCGTCGCCGTCGTGGTCCGCCTCGTCCT
TCTTCACCTCGATCATGGCTGCCATCTCCCCGGGCCCTCCGTGTGCCCCAGGCGCGTGCCTCGGTGGCTT
CTGCACCTGCGCATAGAGGGAAGGCCGGGCGTCCAGCGCGGGCCGCGGGGGCTTGGCCCCGCCGCGGCGC
ACCGAGTTGAGCACCGACACATCGTAGCTGGTGGTGTCCATCTCGCCGCCGCCCTCCTCGTCGTAGGTGA
CCAGCTGCTCGTGGATCTCCGGCACGCTCTTGCCGTGCGCGCGGGCCTGCTTCCGGAGCCGCCGCCGCAG
GAAGATGAGCAGGGTGATCACTGTGATGGTGAGGATGCAGAGTAAGATGGCTACCACTGCCTGGATGCTC
ACGCCCACCTGGGCGGCCATATCCTCGCAGAAGGTGAACTCGCCCTGCTCGTTGCACTTGCACACGGCCA
CGGTCAGCGTGCTGGTGCCCGTGCGACTTGGCATCCCATTGTCTGAGATGACCACGGGTAGGAAGTGGAC
CTTGGTATGCTCCCGGTCAAACTGCCCATACTTGACTGTGATGTTGGCCGTGTTATCGTGATTATCCGTG
AGGGTAAAGTTGTTCTCAGTATTCAAAGTGAATTTGAACTTCACGTTTCGTGGTGTTATGTCCTTGTCTG
TTGCG
